Addgene plasmid #21510: pJA257
Depositing lab: Julie Ahringer. Publication: MosSCI and gateway compatible plasmid toolkit for constitutive and inducible expression of transgenes in the C. elegans germline. Zeiser E, Frokjaer-Jensen C, Jorgensen E, Ahringer J. PLoS One. 2011;6(5):e20082. Epub 2011 May 26. 10.1371/journal.pone.0020082 PubMed 21637852.
Backbone
  Vector backbone: pDONR P2R-P3
  Backbone manufacturer: Invitrogen
  Backbone size w/o insert (bp): 2639
  Vector type: MultiSite Gateway
Growth in bacteria
  Bacterial resistance: Kanamycin, 50 μg/mL
  Growth temperature: 37°C
  Growth strain: DH5alpha
  Growth instructions: DH5a
  Copy number: Unknown
Gene/Insert
  Gene/Insert name: (Gly)5Ala::GFP-F64LS65T::tbb-2 3'UTR
  Species: C. elegans (nematode)
  Insert size (bp): 1223
  Cloning method: Gateway Cloning; 5′ cloning site attP2R (destroyed during cloning); 3′ cloning site attP3 (destroyed during cloning)
  Sequencing primers: 5′ M13F; 3′ M13R/ T7
Resource information
  A portion of this plasmid was derived from a plasmid made by: The tbb-2 3'UTR sequence was taken from pCM1.36.
Terms and licenses: Academic/Nonprofit Terms; Industry Terms: Not Available to Industry
How to cite: pJA257 was a gift from Julie Ahringer (Addgene plasmid # 21510 ; http://n2t.net/addgene:21510 ; RRID:Addgene_21510)
