[The description below was written by a language model from this plasmid's Addgene catalogue record and pLannotate feature annotations shown in this document.]
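Description:
pJA257 is a MultiSite Gateway entry clone built in the Invitrogen pDONR P2R-P3 backbone, designed to supply the third (3′) position in three-fragment Gateway assemblies for C. elegans transgenes. It is maintained in E. coli under kanamycin selection (aminoglycoside phosphotransferase gene) and replicates from a high-copy ColE1/pUC-type origin. rrnB T1 and T2 terminators lie upstream of the recombination cassette to insulate it from read-through transcription, and a T7 promoter and M13 primer sites flank the insert for sequencing. The short lacI and lacZα fragments annotated are backbone remnants with no evident function.

The roughly 1.2 kb insert was introduced by a BP reaction that consumed the attP2R and attP3 sites. This leaves an attR2 site on the 5′ side. On the 3′ side the annotation tool labels overlapping attB3 and attL1-fragment matches, which most likely represent the attL3 site expected for this type of entry clone. Between these sites sits a (Gly)5Ala flexible linker fused to GFP carrying the F64L and S65T substitutions (annotated as EGFP), followed by the 3′UTR/terminator of the C. elegans beta-tubulin gene tbb-2, a sequence taken from another plasmid, pCM1.36. The construct has no promoter of its own. In an LR reaction it is combined with a promoter entry clone, a gene-of-interest entry clone and a destination vector, so that the gene becomes C-terminally tagged with GFP through the linker and terminated by the tbb-2 3′UTR. It belongs to a MosSCI-compatible toolkit for constitutive or inducible transgene expression in the worm germline.
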