Features (pLannotate 1.2.2; 12 found; start..end, strand, type, name):
    121..213     +  CDS            lacI (fragment): lac repressor; lacI; The lac repressor binds to the lac operator to inhibit transcription in E. coli. This inhibition can be relieved by adding lactose or isopropyl-β-D-thiogalactopyranoside (IPTG).
    268..295     -  terminator     rrnB T2 terminator: transcription terminator T2 from the E. coli rrnB gene
    427..470     +  terminator     rrnB T1 terminator: Escherichia coli rrnB; transcription terminator T1 from the E. coli rrnB gene
    517..553     -  CDS            lacZα (fragment): LacZα fragment of β-galactosidase; lacZ fragment
    624..747     -  protein_bind   attR2: mutant version of attR; recombination site for the Gateway® LR reaction LR Clonase™
    771..1634    +  CDS            EGFP: EGFP is a basic (constitutively fluorescent) green fluorescent protein published in 1996, derived from Aequorea victoria. It is reported to be a rapidly-maturing weak dimer with moderate acid sensitivity.
   1643..1966    +  terminator     tbb-2 terminator: tbb-2; transcription terminator for the C. elegans tubulin beta-2 gene
   1971..1991    -  protein_bind   attB3: mutant version of attB; core recombination site for the Gateway® BP reaction BP Clonase™
   1982..2067    -  protein_bind   attL1 (fragment): mutant version of attL; recombination site for the Gateway® LR reaction LR Clonase™
   2104..2122    -  promoter       T7 promoter: promoter for bacteriophage T7 RNA polymerase
   2256..3065    +  CDS            KanR: aminoglycoside phosphotransferase; aph(3')-Ia; confers resistance to kanamycin in bacteria or G418 (Geneticin®) in eukaryotes
   3212..3800    +  rep_origin     ori: high-copy-number ColE1/pMB1/pBR322/pUC origin of replication
>Addgene plasmid #21510 | pJA257 | depositor full sequence | sequence record 9909 | Author sequence
CTTTCCTGCGTTATCCCCTGATTCTGTGGATAACCGTATTACCGCCTTTGAGTGAGCTGATACCGCTCGC
CGCAGCCGAACGACCGAGCGCAGCGAGTCAGTGAGCGAGGAAGCGGAAGAGCGCCCAATACGCAAACCGC
CTCTCCCCGCGCGTTGGCCGATTCATTAATGCAGCTGGCACGACAGGTTTCCCGACTGGAAAGCGGGCAG
TGAGCGCAACGCAATTAATACGCGTACCGCTAGCCAGGAAGAGTTTGTAGAAACGCAAAAAGGCCATCCG
TCAGGATGGCCTTCTGCTTAGTTTGATGCCTGGCAGTTTATGGCGGGCGTCCTGCCCGCCACCCTCCGGG
CCGTTGCTTCACAACGTTCAAATCCGCTCCCGGCGGATTTGTCCTACTCAGGAGAGCGTTCACCGACAAA
CAACAGATAAAACGAAAGGCCCAGTCTTCCGACTGAGCCTTTCGTTTTATTTGATGCCTGGCAGTTCCCT
ACTCTCGCGTTAACGCTAGCATGGATGTTTTCCCAGTCACGACGTTGTAAAACGACGGCCAGTCTTAAGC
TCGGGCCCTGCAGCTCTAGAGCTCGAATTCTACAGGTCACTAATACCATCTAAGTAGTTGATTCATAGTG
ACTGCATATGTTGTGTTTTACAGTATTATGTAGTCTGTTTTTTATGCAAAATCTAATTTAATATATTGAT
ATTTATATCATTTTACGTTTCTCGTTCAACTTTCTTGTACAAAGTGGAGGGAGGTGGAGGTGGAGCTATG
AGTAAAGGAGAAGAACTTTTCACTGGAGTTGTCCCAATTCTTGTTGAATTAGATGGTGATGTTAATGGGC
ACAAATTTTCTGTCAGTGGAGAGGGTGAAGGTGATGCAACATACGGAAAACTTACCCTTAAATTTATTTG
CACTACTGGAAAACTACCTGTTCCATGGGTAAGTTTAAACATATATATACTAACTAACCCTGATTATTTA
AATTTTCAGCCAACACTTGTCACTACTCTCACTTATGGTGTTCAATGCTTCTCGAGATACCCAGATCATA
TGAAACAGCATGACTTTTTCAAGAGTGCCATGCCCGAAGGTTATGTACAGGAAAGAACTATATTTTTCAA
AGATGACGGGAACTACAAGACACGTAAGTTTAAACAGTTCGGTACTAACTAACCATACATATTTAAATTT
TCAGGTGCTGAAGTCAAGTTTGAAGGTGATACCCTTGTTAATAGAATCGAGTTAAAAGGTATTGATTTTA
AAGAAGATGGAAACATTCTTGGACACAAATTGGAATACAACTATAACTCACACAATGTATACATCATGGC
AGACAAACAAAAGAATGGAATCAAAGTTGTAAGTTTAAACATGATTTTACTAACTAACTAATCTGATTTA
AATTTTCAGAACTTCAAAATTAGACACAACATTGAAGATGGAAGCGTTCAACTAGCAGACCATTATCAAC
AAAATACTCCAATTGGCGATGGCCCTGTCCTTTTACCAGACAACCATTACCTGTCCACACAATCTGCCCT
TTCGAAAGATCCCAACGAAAAGAGAGACCACATGGTCCTTCTTGAGTTTGTAACAGCTGCTGGGATTACA
CATGGCATGGACGAACTATACAAATGAGATAAATGCAAAATCCTTTCAAGCATTCCCTTCTTCTCTATCA
CTCTTCTTTCTTTTTGTCAAAAAATTCTCTCGCTAATTTATTTGCTTTTTTAATGTTATTATTTTATGAC
TTTTTATAGTCACTGAAAAGTTTGCATCTGAGTGAAGTGAATGCTATCAAAATGTGATTCTGTCTGATGT
ACTTTCACAATCTCTCTTCAATTCCATTTTGAAGTGCTTTAAACCCGAAAGGTTGAGAAAAATGCGAGCG
CTCAAATATTTGTATTGTGTTCGTTGAGTGACCCAACAAAAAGAGGAAACTTTATTGTGCCGCCAAGAAA
AAAGTCTCAGCAACTTTATTATACAAAGTTGGCATTATAAAAAAGCATTGCTTATCAATTTGTTGCAACG
AACAGGTCACTATCAGTCAAAATAAAATCATTATTTGGAGCTCCATGGTAGCGTTAACGCGGCCGCGATA
TCCCCTATAGTGAGTCGTATTACATGGTCATAGCTGTTTCCTGGCAGCTCTGGCCCGTGTCTCAAAATCT
CTGATGTTACATTGCACAAGATAAAAATATATCATCATGAACAATAAAACTGTCTGCTTACATAAACAGT
AATACAAGGGGTGTTATGAGCCATATTCAACGGGAAACGTCGAGGCCGCGATTAAATTCCAACATGGATG
CTGATTTATATGGGTATAAATGGGCTCGCGATAATGTCGGGCAATCAGGTGCGACAATCTATCGCTTGTA
TGGGAAGCCCGATGCGCCAGAGTTGTTTCTGAAACATGGCAAAGGTAGCGTTGCCAATGATGTTACAGAT
GAGATGGTCAGACTAAACTGGCTGACGGAATTTATGCCTCTTCCGACCATCAAGCATTTTATCCGTACTC
CTGATGATGCATGGTTACTCACCACTGCGATCCCCGGAAAAACAGCATTCCAGGTATTAGAAGAATATCC
TGATTCAGGTGAAAATATTGTTGATGCGCTGGCAGTGTTCCTGCGCCGGTTGCATTCGATTCCTGTTTGT
AATTGTCCTTTTAACAGCGATCGCGTATTTCGTCTCGCTCAGGCGCAATCACGAATGAATAACGGTTTGG
TTGATGCGAGTGATTTTGATGACGAGCGTAATGGCTGGCCTGTTGAACAAGTCTGGAAAGAAATGCATAA
ACTTTTGCCATTCTCACCGGATTCAGTCGTCACTCATGGTGATTTCTCACTTGATAACCTTATTTTTGAC
GAGGGGAAATTAATAGGTTGTATTGATGTTGGACGAGTCGGAATCGCAGACCGATACCAGGATCTTGCCA
TCCTATGGAACTGCCTCGGTGAGTTTTCTCCTTCATTACAGAAACGGCTTTTTCAAAAATATGGTATTGA
TAATCCTGATATGAATAAATTGCAGTTTCATTTGATGCTCGATGAGTTTTTCTAATCAGAATTGGTTAAT
TGGTTGTAACACTGGCAGAGCATTACGCTGACTTGACGGGACGGCGCAAGCTCATGACCAAAATCCCTTA
ACGTGAGTTACGCGTCGTTCCACTGAGCGTCAGACCCCGTAGAAAAGATCAAAGGATCTTCTTGAGATCC
TTTTTTTCTGCGCGTAATCTGCTGCTTGCAAACAAAAAAACCACCGCTACCAGCGGTGGTTTGTTTGCCG
GATCAAGAGCTACCAACTCTTTTTCCGAAGGTAACTGGCTTCAGCAGAGCGCAGATACCAAATACTGTCC
TTCTAGTGTAGCCGTAGTTAGGCCACCACTTCAAGAACTCTGTAGCACCGCCTACATACCTCGCTCTGCT
AATCCTGTTACCAGTGGCTGCTGCCAGTGGCGATAAGTCGTGTCTTACCGGGTTGGACTCAAGACGATAG
TTACCGGATAAGGCGCAGCGGTCGGGCTGAACGGGGGGTTCGTGCACACAGCCCAGCTTGGAGCGAACGA
CCTACACCGAACTGAGATACCTACAGCGTGAGCATTGAGAAAGCGCCACGCTTCCCGAAGGGAGAAAGGC
GGACAGGTATCCGGTAAGCGGCAGGGTCGGAACAGGAGAGCGCACGAGGGAGCTTCCAGGGGGAAACGCC
TGGTATCTTTATAGTCCTGTCGGGTTTCGCCACCTCTGACTTGAGCGTCGATTTTTGTGATGCTCGTCAG
GGGGGCGGAGCCTATGGAAAAACGCCAGCAACGCGGCCTTTTTACGGTTCCTGGCCTTTTGCTGGCCTTT
TGCTCACATGTT
