>Addgene plasmid #21510 | pJA257 | addgene partial sequence | sequence record 27522 | 21510 with GFP-F
ACNGGCAGGACGACTATACAATGAGATAAATGCAAAATCCTTTCAAGCATTCCCTTCTTCTCTATCACTC
TTCTTTCTTTTTGTCAAAAAATTCTCTCGCTAATTTATTTGCTTTTTTAATGTTATTATTTTATGACTTT
TTATAGTCACTGAAAAGTTTGCATCTGAGTGAAGTGAATGCTATCAAAATGTGATTCTGTCTGATGTACT
TTCACAATCTCTCTTCAATTCCATTTTGAAGTGCTTTAAACCCGAAAGGTTGAGAAAAATGCGAGCGCTC
AAATATTTGTATTGTGTTCGTTGAGTGACCCAACAAAAAGAGGAAACTTTATTGTGCCGCCAAGAAAAAA
GTCTCAGCAACTTTATTATACAAAGTTGGCATTATAAAAAAGCATTGCTTATCAATTTGTTGCAACGAAC
AGGTCACTATCAGTCAAAATAAAATCATTATTTGGAGCTCCATGGTAGCGTTAACGCGGCCGCGATATCC
CCTATAGTGAGTCGTATTACATGGTCATAGCTGTTTCCTGGCAGCTCTGGCCCGTGTCTCAAAATCTCTG
ATGTTACATTGCACAAGATAAAAATATATCATCATGAACAATAAAACTGTCTGCTTACATAAACAGTAAT
ACAAGGGGTGTTATGAGCCATATTCAACGGGAAACGTCGAGGCCGCGATTAATTCCAACATGGATGCTGA
TTATATGGGTATAATGGGCTCGCGATATGTCGG
